>Addgene plasmid #229319 | pXTK082 [CDS_mTurquoise_PartType6] | addgene full sequence | sequence record 464708 | Addgene NGS Result
TTGAGATCCTTTTTTTCTGCGCGTAATCTGCTGCTTGCAAACAAAAAAACCACCGCTACCAGCGGTGGTT
TGTTTGCCGGATCAAGAGCTACCAACTCTTTTTCCGAAGGTAACTGGCTTCAGCAGAGCGCAGATACCAA
ATACTGTTCTTCTAGTGTAGCCGTAGTTAGGCCACCACTTCAAGAACTCTGTAGCACCGCCTACATACCT
CGCTCTGCTAATCCTGTTACCAGTGGCTGCTGCCAGTGGCGATAAGTCGTGTCTTACCGGGTTGGACTCA
AGACGATAGTTACCGGATAAGGCGCAGCGGTCGGGCTGAACGGGGGGTTCGTGCACACAGCCCAGCTTGG
AGCGAACGACCTACACCGAACTGAGATACCTACAGCGTGAGCTATGAGAAAGCGCCACGCTTCCCGAAGG
GAGAAAGGCGGACAGGTATCCGGTAAGCGGCAGGGTCGGAACAGGAGAGCGCACGAGGGAGCTTCCAGGG
GGAAACGCCTGGTATCTTTATAGTCCTGTCGGGTTTCGCCACCTCTGACTTGAGCGTCGATTTTTGTGAT
GCTCGTCAGGGGGGCGGAGCCTATGGAAAAACGCCAGCAACGCGAGTCGGTCTCTTATGGTGAGCAAGGG
CGAGGAGCTGTTCACCGGGGTGGTGCCCATCCTGGTCGAGCTGGACGGCGACGTAAACGGCCACAAGTTC
AGCGTGTCCGGCGAGGGCGAGGGCGATGCCACCTACGGCAAGCTGACCCTGAAGTTCATCTGCACCACCG
GCAAGCTGCCCGTGCCCTGGCCCACCCTCGTGACCACCCTGTCCTGGGGCGTGCAGTGCTTCGCCCGCTA
CCCCGACCACATGAAGCAGCACGACTTCTTCAAGTCCGCCATGCCCGAAGGCTACGTCCAGGAGCGCACC
ATCTTCTTCAAGGACGACGGCAACTACAAGACCCGCGCCGAGGTGAAGTTCGAGGGCGACACCCTGGTGA
ACCGCATCGAGCTGAAGGGCATCGACTTCAAGGAGGACGGCAACATCCTGGGGCACAAGCTGGAGTACAA
CTACTTTAGCGACAACGTCTATATCACCGCCGACAAGCAGAAGAACGGCATCAAGGCCAACTTCAAGATC
CGCCACAACATCGAGGACGGCGGCGTGCAGCTCGCCGACCACTACCAGCAGAACACCCCCATCGGCGACG
GCCCCGTGCTGCTGCCCGACAACCACTACCTGAGCACCCAGTCCAAGCTGAGCAAAGACCCCAACGAGAA
GCGCGATCACATGGTCCTGCTGGAGTTCGTGACCGCCGCCGGGATCACTCTCGGCATGGACGAGCTGTAC
AAGTAAATCCTGAGACCAGAGTAGCCCGCCTAATGAGCGGGCTTTTTTTTAATTCCCCTATTTGTTTATT
TTTCTAAATACATTCAAATATGTATCCGCTCATGAGACAATAACCCTGATAAATGCTTCAATAATATTGA
AAAAGGAAGAGTATGAGCATTCAGCATTTTCGTGTGGCGCTGATTCCGTTTTTTGCGGCGTTTTGCCTGC
CGGTGTTTGCGCATCCGGAAACCCTGGTGAAAGTGAAAGATGCGGAAGATCAACTGGGTGCGCGCGTGGG
CTATATTGAACTGGATCTGAACAGCGGCAAAATTCTGGAATCTTTTCGTCCGGAAGAACGTTTTCCGATG
ATGAGCACCTTTAAAGTGCTGCTGTGCGGTGCGGTTCTGAGCCGTGTGGATGCGGGCCAGGAACAACTGG
GCCGTCGTATTCATTATAGCCAGAACGATCTGGTGGAATATAGCCCGGTGACCGAAAAACATCTGACCGA
TGGCATGACCGTGCGTGAACTGTGCAGCGCGGCGATTACCATGAGCGATAACACCGCGGCGAACCTGCTG
CTGACGACCATTGGCGGTCCGAAAGAACTGACCGCGTTTCTGCATAACATGGGCGATCATGTGACCCGTC
TGGATCGTTGGGAACCGGAACTGAACGAAGCGATTCCGAACGATGAACGTGATACCACCATGCCGGCAGC
AATGGCGACCACCCTGCGTAAACTGCTGACGGGTGAGCTGCTGACCCTGGCAAGCCGCCAGCAACTGATT
GATTGGATGGAAGCGGATAAAGTGGCGGGTCCGCTGCTGCGTAGCGCGCTGCCGGCTGGCTGGTTTATTG
CGGATAAAAGCGGTGCGGGCGAACGTGGCAGCCGTGGCATTATTGCGGCGCTGGGCCCGGATGGTAAACC
GAGCCGTATTGTGGTGATTTATACCACCGGCAGCCAGGCGACGATGGATGAACGTAACCGTCAGATTGCG
GAAATTGGCGCGAGCCTGATTAAACATTGGTAAACCGATACAATTAAAGGCTCCTTTTGGAGCCTTTTTT
TTTGGACGACCCTTGTCAGATCAAAGGATCTTC
Features (pLannotate 1.2.2; 5 found; start..end, strand, type, name):
      1..589     +  rep_origin     ori: high-copy-number ColE1/pMB1/pBR322/pUC origin of replication
    617..1336    +  CDS            mTurquoise2: enhanced monomeric variant of CFP (Goedhart et al., 2012) mammalian codon-optimized
   1391..1482    +  promoter       AmpR promoter: bla
   1483..2340    +  CDS            bla: BLAT_ECOLX - Experimental evidence at protein level: Swiss-Prot protein existence level 1. TEM-type are the most prevalent beta-lactamases in enterobacteria; they hydrolyze the beta-lactam bond in susceptible beta-lactam antibiotics, thus conferring resistance to penicillins and cephalosporins. TEM-3 and TEM-4 are capable of hydrolyzing cefotaxime and ceftazidime. TEM-5 is capable of hydrolyzing ceftazidime. TEM-6 is capable of hydrolyzing ceftazidime and aztreonam. TEM-8/CAZ-2, TEM- 16/CAZ-7 and TEM-24/CAZ-6 are markedly active against ceftazidime. IRT- 4 shows resistance to beta-lactamase in
   2347..2386    +  terminator     fd terminator: central terminator from bacteriophage fd (Otsuka and Kunisawa, 1982)
