[The description below was written by a language model from this plasmid's Addgene catalogue record and pLannotate feature annotations shown in this document.]
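Description:
pXTK082 [CDS_mTurquoise_PartType6] is a small (about 2.4 kb) Golden Gate part plasmid from the XanthoMoClo modular cloning toolkit, which was developed for genetic engineering of the bacterial genera Xanthobacter and Roseixanthobacter. It is built on the pXTK backbone and is maintained in E. coli (DH5alpha) under ampicillin selection. The feature table shows a minimal storage vector. It has a ColE1/pMB1/pUC-type origin of replication and a TEM beta-lactamase gene (bla) driven by its native AmpR promoter, followed by the bacteriophage fd terminator. The catalogue entry lists the plasmid as low copy, whereas the annotation software identifies the origin as a high-copy pUC-family type. The record does not resolve this difference.

The payload is a synthetic coding sequence for a cyan fluorescent protein, catalogued as mTurquoise and matched by the annotation to mTurquoise2, an enhanced monomeric CFP variant. It is held as a "Part Type 6" coding-sequence module. No promoter, ribosome binding site or terminator is annotated around the fluorescent protein gene, which fits its role as a promoterless part rather than a functional expression cassette, despite the "Bacterial Expression" vector classification. In modular cloning systems of this kind, Type IIS restriction enzymes excise the part with defined overhangs, so that it can be joined in a fixed order with other parts into a transcription unit. The specific enzyme sites and overhangs flanking this part are not given in the record. The plasmid serves as a source of a cyan reporter coding sequence for assembling constructs within the toolkit.
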