Addgene plasmid #229319: pXTK082 [CDS_mTurquoise_PartType6]
Purpose: XanthoMoClo Golden Gate Part Plasmid for cloning, contains CDS_mTurquoise_PartType6
Depositing lab: Michael Springer. Depositing organization: Harvard Medical School. Publication: XanthoMoClo horizontal line A Robust Modular Cloning Genetic Toolkit for the Genera Xanthobacter and Roseixanthobacter. Soltysiak MPM, Ory ALH, Lee AD, Christophersen CE, Jalihal AP, Springer M. ACS Synth Biol. 2025 Apr 18;14(4):1173-1190. doi: 10.1021/acssynbio.4c00806. Epub 2025 Mar 13. PubMed 40080684.
Backbone
  Vector backbone: pXTK
  Vector type: Bacterial Expression
Growth in bacteria
  Bacterial resistance: Ampicillin, 100 μg/mL
  Growth temperature: 37°C
  Growth strain: DH5alpha
  Copy number: Low Copy
Gene/Insert
  Gene/Insert name: mTurquoise (alt name: CDS_mTurquoise_PartType6)
  Species: Synthetic
  Cloning method: Restriction Enzyme; 5′ cloning site unknown (unknown if destroyed)
Terms and licenses: Academic/Nonprofit Terms; Industry Terms: Not Available to Industry
How to cite: pXTK082 [CDS_mTurquoise_PartType6] was a gift from Michael Springer (Addgene plasmid # 229319 ; http://n2t.net/addgene:229319 ; RRID:Addgene_229319)
